>Addgene plasmid #166565 | pME-BASU-NS | addgene full sequence | sequence record 342323 | Addgene NGS Result
CTTTCCTGCGTTATCCCCTGATTCTGTGGATAACCGTATTACCGCCTTTGAGTGAGCTGATACCGCTCGC
CGCAGCCGAACGACCGAGCGCAGCGAGTCAGTGAGCGAGGAAGCGGAAGAGCGCCCAATACGCAAACCGC
CTCTCCCCGCGCGTTGGCCGATTCATTAATGCAGCTGGCACGACAGGTTTCCCGACTGGAAAGCGGGCAG
TGAGCGCAACGCAATTAATACGCGTACCGCTAGCCAGGAAGAGTTTGTAGAAACGCAAAAAGGCCATCCG
TCAGGATGGCCTTCTGCTTAGTTTGATGCCTGGCAGTTTATGGCGGGCGTCCTGCCCGCCACCCTCCGGG
CCGTTGCTTCACAACGTTCAAATCCGCTCCCGGCGGATTTGTCCTACTCAGGAGAGCGTTCACCGACAAA
CAACAGATAAAACGAAAGGCCCAGTCTTCCGACTGAGCCTTTCGTTTTATTTGATGCCTGGCAGTTCCCT
ACTCTCGCGTTAACGCTAGCATGGATGTTTTCCCAGTCACGACGTTGTAAAACGACGGCCAGTCTTAAGC
TCGGGCCCCAAATAATGATTTTATTTTGACTGATAGTGACCTGTTCGTTGCAACAAATTGATGAGCAATG
CTTTTTTATAATGCCAACTTTGTACAAAAAAGCAGGCTGCCACCATGGAGCAAAAGTTGATAAGCGAAGA
GGATCTCGGTAAGCTCAGTGAAAGCGAAATCAGGTTTGGGTTGAAAACGGAAGTAATGGGCCAGCACCTT
ATTTACCATGATGTCCTCTCATCCACCCAAAAGACTGCTCACGAATTGGCTAACAACAACGCTCCTGAAG
GAACTCTGGTCGTCGCGGACAAGCAGACTGCGGGAAGAGGTGGGATGTCAAGAGTTTGGCACTCACAGGA
AGGGAATGGGGTATGGATGTCACTTATTCTTCGTCCAGACATACCACTTCAGAAGACACCTCAGTTGACC
CTCCTGGCGGCCGTCGCAGTCGTCCAGGGAATCGAAGAGGCTGCCGGAATCCAAACAGATATTAAGTGGC
CAAATGATATATTGATAAATGGCAAAAAAACTGTCGGTATTCTTACCGAAATGCAGGCCGAGGAAGACAG
AGTCCGTAGCGTAATCATAGGCATCGGCATTAATGTTAATCAACAACCAAATGATTTTCCCGATGAACTT
AAAGATATTGCCACTAGCTTGTCCCAGGCAGCAGGCGAGAAAATAGACCGTGCAGGCGTGATCCAACATA
TACTCCTTTGCTTTGAGAAGCGTTACCGAGATTACATGACTCATGGTTTTACTCCGATCAAGTTGCTGTG
GGAGAGTTATGCTCTGGGCATTGGCACGAATATGCGGGCTCGCACACTCAACGGGACTTTTTACGGTAAG
GCCTTGGGGATTGATGACGAAGGGGTACTCCTGCTCGAAACCAACGAAGGGATTAAAAAGATTTACAGTG
CAGATATTTCACTGAGGCACCCAGCTTTCTTGTACAAAGTTGGCATTATAAGAAAGCATTGCTTATCAAT
TTGTTGCAACGAACAGGTCACTATCAGTCAAAATAAAATCATTATTTGCCATCCAGCTGATATCCCCTAT
AGTGAGTCGTATTACATGGTCATAGCTGTTTCCTGGCAGCTCTGGCCCGTGTCTCAAAATCTCTGATGTT
ACATTGCACAAGATAAAAATATATCATCATGAACAATAAAACTGTCTGCTTACATAAACAGTAATACAAG
GGGTGTTATGAGCCATATTCAACGGGAAACGTCGAGGCCGCGATTAAATTCCAACATGGATGCTGATTTA
TATGGGTATAAATGGGCTCGCGATAATGTCGGGCAATCAGGTGCGACAATCTATCGCTTGTATGGGAAGC
CCGATGCGCCAGAGTTGTTTCTGAAACATGGCAAAGGTAGCGTTGCCAATGATGTTACAGATGAGATGGT
CAGACTAAACTGGCTGACGGAATTTATGCCTCTTCCGACCATCAAGCATTTTATCCGTACTCCTGATGAT
GCATGGTTACTCACCACTGCGATCCCCGGAAAAACAGCATTCCAGGTATTAGAAGAATATCCTGATTCAG
GTGAAAATATTGTTGATGCGCTGGCAGTGTTCCTGCGCCGGTTGCATTCGATTCCTGTTTGTAATTGTCC
TTTTAACAGCGATCGCGTATTTCGTCTCGCTCAGGCGCAATCACGAATGAATAACGGTTTGGTTGATGCG
AGTGATTTTGATGACGAGCGTAATGGCTGGCCTGTTGAACAAGTCTGGAAAGAAATGCATAAACTTTTGC
CATTCTCACCGGATTCAGTCGTCACTCATGGTGATTTCTCACTTGATAACCTTATTTTTGACGAGGGGAA
ATTAATAGGTTGTATTGATGTTGGACGAGTCGGAATCGCAGACCGATACCAGGATCTTGCCATCCTATGG
AACTGCCTCGGTGAGTTTTCTCCTTCATTACAGAAACGGCTTTTTCAAAAATATGGTATTGATAATCCTG
ATATGAATAAATTGCAGTTTCATTTGATGCTCGATGAGTTTTTCTAATCAGAATTGGTTAATTGGTTGTA
ACACTGGCAGAGCATTACGCTGACTTGACGGGACGGCGCAAGCTCATGACCAAAATCCCTTAACGTGAGT
TACGCGTCGTTCCACTGAGCGTCAGACCCCGTAGAAAAGATCAAAGGATCTTCTTGAGATCCTTTTTTTC
TGCGCGTAATCTGCTGCTTGCAAACAAAAAAACCACCGCTACCAGCGGTGGTTTGTTTGCCGGATCAAGA
GCTACCAACTCTTTTTCCGAAGGTAACTGGCTTCAGCAGAGCGCAGATACCAAATACTGTTCTTCTAGTG
TAGCCGTAGTTAGGCCACCACTTCAAGAACTCTGTAGCACCGCCTACATACCTCGCTCTGCTAATCCTGT
TACCAGTGGCTGCTGCCAGTGGCGATAAGTCGTGTCTTACCGGGTTGGACTCAAGACGATAGTTACCGGA
TAAGGCGCAGCGGTCGGGCTGAACGGGGGGTTCGTGCACACAGCCCAGCTTGGAGCGAACGACCTACACC
GAACTGAGATACCTACAGCGTGAGCTATGAGAAAGCGCCACGCTTCCCGAAGGGAGAAAGGCGGACAGGT
ATCCGGTAAGCGGCAGGGTCGGAACAGGAGAGCGCACGAGGGAGCTTCCAGGGGGAAACGCCTGGTATCT
TTATAGTCCTGTCGGGTTTCGCCACCTCTGACTTGAGCGTCGATTTTTGTGATGCTCGTCAGGGGGGCGG
AGCCTATGGAAAAACGCCAGCAACGCGGCCTTTTTACGGTTCCTGGCCTTTTGCTGGCCTTTTGCTCACA
TGTT
Features (pLannotate 1.2.2; 10 found; start..end, strand, type, name):
    121..213     +  CDS            lacI (fragment): lac repressor; lacI; The lac repressor binds to the lac operator to inhibit transcription in E. coli. This inhibition can be relieved by adding lactose or isopropyl-β-D-thiogalactopyranoside (IPTG).
    268..295     -  terminator     rrnB T2 terminator: transcription terminator T2 from the E. coli rrnB gene
    427..470     +  terminator     rrnB T1 terminator: Escherichia coli rrnB; transcription terminator T1 from the E. coli rrnB gene
    517..553     -  CDS            lacZα (fragment): LacZα fragment of β-galactosidase; lacZ fragment
    569..668     +  protein_bind   attL1: mutant version of attL; recombination site for the Gateway® LR reaction LR Clonase™
    708..1484    +  CDS            birA (fragment): BIRA_BACSU - Experimental evidence at protein level: Swiss-Prot protein existence level 1. Acts both as a biotin--[acetyl-CoA-carboxylase] ligase and a repressor. From Bacillus subtilis (strain 168).
   1489..1588    -  protein_bind   attL2: mutant version of attL; recombination site for the Gateway® LR reaction LR Clonase™
   1606..1624    -  promoter       T7 promoter: promoter for bacteriophage T7 RNA polymerase
   1758..2567    +  CDS            KanR: aminoglycoside phosphotransferase; aph(3')-Ia; confers resistance to kanamycin in bacteria or G418 (Geneticin®) in eukaryotes
   2714..3302    +  rep_origin     ori: high-copy-number ColE1/pMB1/pBR322/pUC origin of replication
