[The description below was written by a language model from this plasmid's Addgene catalogue record and pLannotate feature annotations shown in this document.]
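Description:
pME-BASU-NS is a Multisite Gateway middle entry clone built on the pDONR 221 backbone, a small (about 3.4 kb) bacterial plasmid. It is propagated in E. coli at high copy number from a ColE1/pUC-type origin and selected with kanamycin through an aph(3')-Ia resistance gene. As an entry clone it carries no promoter intended to drive the insert in a eukaryotic host. Expression depends on recombining the insert into a destination vector together with other entry modules. The rrnB T1 and T2 terminators upstream of the cloning region are standard pDONR elements that insulate the insert from read-through transcription. A T7 promoter sits just outside attL2, and the short lacI and lacZα fragments annotated nearby appear to be backbone remnants.

The payload is BASU, a synthetic coding sequence flanked by attL1 and attL2, the sites used in the Gateway LR reaction. The feature table annotates this region as a fragment of Bacillus subtilis birA, the biotin–protein ligase, which fits BASU being an engineered derivative of that enzyme used as a promiscuous biotin ligase for proximity-dependent labelling. The "NS" suffix probably indicates that the stop codon is absent, so that a 3' entry module can be fused in frame, but the record does not state this explicitly. The associated publication concerns GFP-directed proximity biotinylation for in vivo proteomic mapping in zebrafish. This clone therefore serves as a modular building block for assembling BASU expression or fusion constructs, combined with a chosen promoter and 3' element in a destination vector.
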