Addgene plasmid #166565: pME-BASU-NS
Purpose: Multisite Gateway middle entry clone encoding BASU. Parton lab clone JRO
Depositing lab: Rob Parton. Depositing organization: University of Queensland, Institute for Molecular Bioscience. Publication: In vivo proteomic mapping through GFP-directed proximity-dependent biotin labelling in zebrafish. Xiong Z, Lo HP, McMahon KA, Martel N, Jones A, Hill MM, Parton RG, Hall TE. Elife. 2021 Feb 16;10. pii: 64631. doi: 10.7554/eLife.64631. PubMed 33591275.
Backbone
  Vector backbone: pDONR 221
  Vector type: multisite gateway entry clone
Growth in bacteria
  Bacterial resistance: Kanamycin, 50 μg/mL
  Growth temperature: 37°C
  Growth strain: DH5alpha
  Copy number: High Copy
Gene/Insert
  Gene/Insert name: BASU
  Species: Synthetic
Terms and licenses: Academic/Nonprofit Terms; Industry Terms: Not Available to Industry
How to cite: pME-BASU-NS was a gift from Rob Parton (Addgene plasmid # 166565 ; http://n2t.net/addgene:166565 ; RRID:Addgene_166565)
